>Addgene plasmid #191462 | 4xmts-G-Ca-FLITS | addgene full sequence | sequence record 377502 | Addgene NGS Result
TGCATTAGTTATTAATAGTAATCAATTACGGGGTCATTAGTTCATAGCCCATATATGGAGTTCCGCGTTA
CATAACTTACGGTAAATGGCCCGCCTGGCTGACCGCCCAACGACCCCCGCCCATTGACGTCAATAATGAC
GTATGTTCCCATAGTAACGCCAATAGGGACTTTCCATTGACGTCAATGGGTGGAGTATTTACGGTAAACT
GCCCACTTGGCAGTACATCAAGTGTATCATATGCCAAGTACGCCCCCTATTGACGTCAATGACGGTAAAT
GGCCCGCCTGGCATTATGCCCAGTACATGACCTTATGGGACTTTCCTACTTGGCAGTACATCTACGTATT
AGTCATCGCTATTACCATGGTGATGCGGTTTTGGCAGTACATCAATGGGCGTGGATAGCGGTTTGACTCA
CGGGGATTTCCAAGTCTCCACCCCATTGACGTCAATGGGAGTTTGTTTTGGCACCAAAATCAACGGGACT
TTCCAAAATGTCGTAACAACTCCGCCCCATTGACGCAAATGGGCGGTAGGCGTGTACGGTGGGAGGTCTA
TATAAGCAGAGCTCTCTGGCTAACTAGAGAACCCACTGCTTACTGGCTTATCGAAATTAATACGACTCAC
TATAGGGAGACCCAAGCTTATGTCCGTCCTGACGCCGCTGCTGCTGCGGGGCTTGACAGGCTCGGCCCGG
CGGCTCCCAGTGCCGCGCGCCAAGATCCATTCGTTGGGGGATCCCATGTCCGTCCTGACGCCGCTGCTGC
TGCGGGGCTTGACAGGCTCGGCCCGGCGGCTCCCAGTGCCGCGCGCCAAGATCCATTCGTTGGGGAAGCT
TATGTCCGTCCTGACGCCGCTGCTGCTGCGGGGCTTGACAGGCTCGGCCCGGCGGCTCCCAGTGCCGCGC
GCCAAGATCCATTCGTTGGGGGATCCCATGTCCGTCCTGACGCCGCTGCTGCTGCGGGGCTTGACAGGCT
CGGCCCGGCGGCTCCCAGTGCCGCGCGCCAAGATCCATTCGTTGGGGAAGCTTCGAATTCTGCAGTCGAC
GGTACCGCGGGCCCGGGATCCACCGGTCGCCACCATGGTCGACTCTTCACGTCGTAAGTGGAATAAGGCA
GGTCACGCAGTCAGAGCTATAGGTCGGCTGAGCTCACCCGTGGCTGTCTATATCACCGCCGACAAGCAGA
AGAACGGCATCAAGGCCAACTTCAAGATCCGCCACAACATCGAGGACGGCGGCGTGCAGCTCGCCGACCA
CTACCAGCAGAACACCCCCATCGGCGACGGCCCCGTGCTGCTGCCCGACAACCACTACCTGAGCTACCAG
TCCAAGCTGAGCAAAGACCCCAACGAGAAGCGCGATCACATGGTCCTACTGGAGTTCGTGACCGCCGCCG
GGATCACTCTCGGCATGGACGAGCTGTACCAGGGTGGCAGCGGTGGCATGGTGAGCAAGGGCGAGGAGCT
GTTCACCGGGGTGGTGCCCATCCTGGTCGAGCTGGACGGCGACGTAAACGGCCACAAGTTCAGCGTGTCC
GGCGAGGGCGAGGGCGATGCCACCTACGGCAAGCTGACCCTGAAGTTCATCTGCACCACCGGCAAGCTGC
CCGTGCCCTGGCCCACCCTCGTGACCACCCTGTCCTGGGGCGTGCAGTGCTTCGCCCGCTACCCCGACCA
CATGAAGCAGCACGACTTCTTCAAGTCCGCCATGCCCGAAGGCTACGTCCAGGAGCGCACCATCTTCTTC
AAGGACGACGGCAACTACAAGACCCGCGCCGAGGTGAAGTTCGAGGGCGACACCCTGGTGAACCGCATCG
AGCTGAAGGGCATCGACTTCAAGGAGGACGGCAACATCCTGGGGCACAAGCTGGAGTACAACTACTATAG
CGACGATACGCGTGACCAACTGACTGAAGAGCAGATCGCAGAATTTAAAGAGGCTTTCTCCCTATTTGAC
AAGGACGGGGATGGGACGATAACAACCAAGGAGCTGGGGACGGTGATGCGGTCTCTGGGGCAGAACCCCA
CAGAAGCAGAGCTGCAGGACATGATCAATGAAGTAGATGCCGACGGTGACGGCACATTCGACTTCCCTGA
GTTCCTGACGATGATGGCAAGAAAAATGAATGACACAGACAGTGAAGAGGAAATTAGAGAAGCGTTCCGC
GTGTTTGATAAGGACGGCAATGGCTACATCGGCGCAGCAGAGCTTCGCCACGTGATGACAGACCTTGGAG
AGAAGTTAACAGATGAGGAGGTTGATGAAATGATCAGGGTAGCAGACATCGATGGGGATGGTCAGGTAAA
CTACGAAGAGTTTGTCCAAATGATGACAGCGAAGTAGGTGTACAAGTAAAGCGGCCGCGACTCTAGATCA
TAATCAGCCATACCACATTTGTAGAGGTTTTACTTGCTTTAAAAAACCTCCCACACCTCCCCCTGAACCT
GAAACATAAAATGAATGCAATTGTTGTTGTTAACTTGTTTATTGCAGCTTATAATGGTTACAAATAAAGC
AATAGCATCACAAATTTCACAAATAAAGCATTTTTTTCACTGCATTCTAGTTGTGGTTTGTCCAAACTCA
TCAATGTATCTTAAGGCGTAAATTGTAAGCGTTAATATTTTGTTAAAATTCGCGTTAAATTTTTGTTAAA
TCAGCTCATTTTTTAACCAATAGGCCGAAATCGGCAAAATCCCTTATAAATCAAAAGAATAGACCGAGAT
AGGGT
[37 nt withheld, positions 2736-2772]
AAAGAACGTGGACTCCAACGTCAAAGG
[49 nt withheld, positions 2800-2848]
T
[91 nt withheld, positions 2850-2940]
G
[124 nt withheld, positions 2942-3065]
CAGGTGGCACTTTTCGGGGAAATGTGCGCGGAACCCCTATTTGTTTATTTTTCTAAATACATTCAAATAT
GTATCCGCTCATGAGACAATAACCCTGATAAATGCTTCAATAATATTGAAAAAGGAAGAGTCCTGAGGCG
GAAAGAACCAGCTGTGGAATGTGTGTCAGTTAGGGTGTGGAAAGTCCCCAGGCTCCCCAGCAGGCAGAAG
TATGCAAAGCATGCATCTCAATTAGTCAGCAACCAGGTGTGGAAAGTCCCCAGGCTCCCCAGCAGGCAGA
AGTATGCAAAGCATGCATCTCAATTAGTCAGCAACCATAGTCCCGCCCCTAACTCCGCCCATCCCGCCCC
TAACTCCGCCCAGTTCCGCCCATTCTCCGCCCCATGGCTGACTAATTTTTTTTATTTATGCAGAGGCCGA
GGCCGCCTCGGCCTCTGAGCTATTCCAGAAGTAGTGAGGAGGCTTTTTTGGAGGCCTAGGCTTTTGCAAA
GATCGATCAAGAGACAGGATGAGGATCGTTTCGCATGATTGAACAAGATGGATTGCACGCAGGTTCTCCG
GCCGCTTGGGTGGAGAGGCTATTCGGCTATGACTGGGCACAACAGACAATCGGCTGCTCTGATGCCGCCG
TGTTCCGGCTGTCAGCGCAGGGGCGCCCGGTTCTTTTTGTCAAGACCGACCTGTCCGGTGCCCTGAATGA
ACTGCAAGACGAGGCAGCGCGGCTATCGTGGCTGGCCACGACGGGCGTTCCTTGCGCAGCTGTGCTCGAC
GTTGTCACTGAAGCGGGAAGGGACTGGCTGCTATTGGGCGAAGTGCCGGGGCAGGATCTCCTGTCATCTC
ACCTTGCTCCTGCCGAGAAAGTATCCATCATGGCTGATGCAATGCGGCGGCTGCATACGCTTGATCCGGC
TACCTGCCCATTCGACCACCAAGCGAAACATCGCATCGAGCGAGCACGTACTCGGATGGAAGCCGGTCTT
GTCGATCAGGATGATCTGGACGAAGAGCATCAGGGGCTCGCGCCAGCCGAACTGTTCGCCAGGCTCAAGG
CGAGCATGCCCGACGGCGAGGATCTCGTCGTGACCCATGGCGATGCCTGCTTGCCGAATATCATGGTGGA
AAATGGCCGCTTTTCTGGATTCATCGACTGTGGCCGGCTGGGTGTGGCGGACCGCTATCAGGACATAGCG
TTGGCTACCCGTGATATTGCTGAAGAGCTTGGCGGCGAATGGGCTGACCGCTTCCTCGTGCTTTACGGTA
TCGCCGCTCCCGATTCGCAGCGCATCGCCTTCTATCGCCTTCTTGACGAGTTCTTCTGAGCGGGACTCTG
GGGTTCGAAATGACCGACCAAGCGACGCCCAACCTGCCATCACGAGATTTCGATTCCACCGCCGCCTTCT
ATGAAAGGTTGGGCTTCGGAATCGTTTTCCGGGACGCCGGCTGGATGATCCTCCAGCGCGGGGATCTCAT
GCTGGAGTTCTTCGCCCACCCTAGGGGGAGGCTAACTGAAACACGGAAGGAGACAATACCGGAAGGAACC
CGCGCTATGACGGCAATAAAAAGACAGAATAAAACGCACGGTGTTGGGTCGTTTGTTCATAAACGCGGGG
TTCGGTCCCAGGGCTGGCACTCTGTCGATACCCCACCGAGACCCCATTGGGGCCAATACGCCCGCGTTTC
TTCCTTTTCCCCACCCCACCCCCCAAGTTCGGGTGAAGGCCCAGGGCTCGCAGCCAACGTCGGGGCGGCA
GGCCCTGCCATAGCCTCAGGTTACTCATATATACTTTAGATTGATTTAAAACTTCATTTTTAATTTAAAA
GGATCTAGGTGAAGATCCTTTTTGATAATCTCATGACCAAAATCCCTTAACGTGAGTTTTCGTTCCACTG
AGCGTCAGACCCCGTAGAAAAGATCAAAGGATCTTCTTGAGATCCTTTTTTTCTGCGCGTAATCTGCTGC
TTGCAAACAAAAAAACCACCGCTACCAGCGGTGGTTTGTTTGCCGGATCAAGAGCTACCAACTCTTTTTC
CGAAGGTAACTGGCTTCAGCAGAGCGCAGATACCAAATACTGTTCTTCTAGTGTAGCCGTAGTTAGGCCA
CCACTTCAAGAACTCTGTAGCACCGCCTACATACCTCGCTCTGCTAATCCTGTTACCAGTGGCTGCTGCC
AGTGGCGATAAGTCGTGTCTTACCGGGTTGGACTCAAGACGATAGTTACCGGATAAGGCGCAGCGGTCGG
GCTGAACGGGGGGTTCGTGCACACAGCCCAGCTTGGAGCGAACGACCTACACCGAACTGAGATACCTACA
GCGTGAGCTATGAGAAAGCGCCACGCTTCCCGAAGGGAGAAAGGCGGACAGGTATCCGGTAAGCGGCAGG
GTCGGAACAGGAGAGCGCACGAGGGAGCTTCCAGGGGGAAACGCCTGGTATCTTTATAGTCCTGTCGGGT
TTCGCCACCTCTGACTTGAGCGTCGATTTTTGTGATGCTCGTCAGGGGGGCGGAGCCTATGGAAAAACGC
CAGCAACGCGGCCTTTTTACGGTTCCTGGCCTTTTGCTGGCCTTTTGCTCACATGTTCTTTCCTGCGTTA
TCCCCTGATTCTGTGGATAACCGTATTACCGCCA
Features (pLannotate 1.2.2; 20 found; start..end, strand, type, name):
     66..369     +  enhancer       CMV enhancer: human cytomegalovirus immediate early enhancer
    370..573     +  promoter       CMV promoter: human cytomegalovirus (CMV) immediate early promoter
    569..602     +  LTR            5' LTR (truncated) (fragment): truncated 5' long terminal repeat (LTR) from HIV-1
    618..636     +  promoter       T7 promoter: promoter for bacteriophage T7 RNA polymerase
    650..724     +  CDS            COX8 presequence: mitochondrial presequence of human cytochrome c oxidase subunit VIII (Rizutto et al., 1989)
    746..820     +  CDS            COX8 presequence: mitochondrial presequence of human cytochrome c oxidase subunit VIII (Rizutto et al., 1989)
    842..916     +  CDS            COX8 presequence: mitochondrial presequence of human cytochrome c oxidase subunit VIII (Rizutto et al., 1989)
    938..1012    +  CDS            COX8 presequence: mitochondrial presequence of human cytochrome c oxidase subunit VIII (Rizutto et al., 1989)
   1028..1071    +  misc_feature   MCS (fragment): multiple cloning site
   1067..2344    +  CDS            GCaMP2 (fragment): GCaMP2 is a basic (constitutively fluorescent) green fluorescent protein published in 2006, derived from Aequorea victoria.
   2376..2459    +  CDS            large T antigen (fragment): large T antigen from SV40 (simian virus 40)
   2482..2603    +  polyA_signal   SV40 poly(A) signal: SV40 polyadenylation signal
   2637..3065    -  rep_origin     f1 ori (sequence partly withheld): f1 bacteriophage origin of replication; arrow indicates direction of (+) strand synthesis
   3092..3196    +  promoter       AmpR promoter: bla
   3198..3555    +  promoter       SV40 promoter: SV40 enhancer and early promoter
   3590..4384    +  CDS            NeoR/KanR: aminoglycoside phosphotransferase from Tn5; aph(3')-II (or nptII); confers resistance to neomycin, kanamycin, and G418 (Geneticin®)
   4405..4557    +  CDS            ble (fragment): BLE_KLEPN - Experimental evidence at protein level: Swiss-Prot protein existence level 1. Binding protein with a strong affinity to the bleomycin family of antibiotics. Binds to CL990; an antimitotic-antibiotic compound. From Klebsiella pneumoniae.
   4616..4663    +  polyA_signal   HSV TK poly(A) signal: herpes simplex virus thymidine kinase polyadenylation signal (Cole and Stacy, 1985)
   4754..4770    -  polyA_signal   bGH poly(A) signal (fragment): bovine growth hormone polyadenylation signal
   4992..5580    +  rep_origin     ori: high-copy-number ColE1/pMB1/pBR322/pUC origin of replication
