[The description below was written by a language model from this plasmid's Addgene catalogue record and pLannotate feature annotations shown in this document.]
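Description:
4xmts-G-Ca-FLITS is a mammalian expression plasmid built on the Clontech pEGFP-N1 backbone that directs a green, genetically encoded calcium indicator to mitochondria. The 5,689-nt plasmid is propagated in E. coli at high copy from a ColE1/pUC-type origin and selected with kanamycin. The same NeoR/KanR (Tn5 aminoglycoside phosphotransferase) gene is preceded by both a bacterial bla promoter and the SV40 enhancer/early promoter and followed by the HSV TK polyadenylation signal, so it can also support G418 selection in mammalian cells. An f1 origin is present as well.

The payload is driven by the human CMV immediate-early enhancer and promoter, with a T7 promoter just upstream of the coding region. The open reading frame begins with four tandem copies of the COX8 presequence, the mitochondrial targeting signal of human cytochrome c oxidase subunit VIII, which together form the N-terminal 4xmts tag intended to import the sensor into the mitochondrial matrix. This is followed by a remnant of the multiple cloning site and the synthetic G-Ca-FLITS sensor, inserted between AgeI and BsrGI sites, with the SV40 poly(A) signal terminating the transcript. The automated annotation labels the sensor region as a GCaMP2 fragment, which reflects sequence similarity to that family of GFP-based calcium indicators rather than its identity. Short hits annotated as HIV-1 LTR, large T antigen, ble and bGH poly(A) fragments are most likely incidental matches to backbone sequence.

G-Ca-FLITS reports calcium through a change in fluorescence lifetime rather than intensity alone, so this construct is suited to lifetime imaging of mitochondrial calcium in transfected mammalian cells.
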