Addgene plasmid #191462: 4xmts-G-Ca-FLITS
Purpose: Genetically encoded calcium sensor (GECI) G-Ca-FLITS that reports with a lifetime change
Depositing lab: Dorus Gadella. Depositing organization: University of Amsterdam. Publication: A green lifetime biosensor for calcium that remains bright over its full dynamic range. van der Linden FH, Thornquist SC, Ter Beek RM, Huijts JY, Hink MA, Gadella TWJ, Maimon G, Goedhart J. eLife. 2025 Dec 19;14:RP105086. doi: 10.7554/eLife.105086. PubMed 41416770.
Backbone
  Vector backbone: pEGFP-N1
  Backbone manufacturer: Clontech
  Vector type: Mammalian Expression
Growth in bacteria
  Bacterial resistance: Kanamycin, 50 μg/mL
  Growth temperature: 37°C
  Growth strain: DH5alpha
  Copy number: High Copy
Gene/Insert
  Gene/Insert name: G-Ca-FLITS
  Species: Synthetic
  Tag / fusion protein: 4xmts (N terminal on insert)
  Cloning method: Restriction Enzyme; 5′ cloning site AgeI (not destroyed); 3′ cloning site BsrGI (not destroyed)
Terms and licenses: Academic/Nonprofit Terms; Industry Terms: Not Available to Industry
How to cite: 4xmts-G-Ca-FLITS was a gift from Dorus Gadella (Addgene plasmid # 191462 ; http://n2t.net/addgene:191462 ; RRID:Addgene_191462)
